>Addgene plasmid #141839 | TFORF1558 | addgene full sequence | sequence record 415133 | Addgene NGS Result
TTAATGTAGTCTTATGCAATACTCTTGTAGTCTTGCAACATGGTAACGATGAGTTAGCAACATGCCTTAC
AAGGAGAGAAAAAGCACCGTGCATGCCGATTGGTGGAAGTAAGGTGGTACGATCGTGCCTTATTAGGAAG
GCAACAGACGGGTCTGACATGGATTGGACGAACCACTGAATTGCCGCATTGCAGAGATATTGTATTTAAG
TGCCTAGCTCGATACATAAACGGGTCTCTCTGGTTAGACCAGATCTGAGCCTGGGAGCTCTCTGGCTAAC
TAGGGAACCCACTGCTTAAGCCTCAATAAAGCTTGCCTTGAGTGCTTCAAGTAGTGTGTGCCCGTCTGTT
GTGTGACTCTGGTAACTAGAGATCCCTCAGACCCTTTTAGTCAGTGTGGAAAATCTCTAGCAGTGGCGCC
CGAACAGGGACTTGAAAGCGAAAGGGAAACCAGAGGAGCTCTCTCGACGCAGGACTCGGCTTGCTGAAGC
GCGCACGGCAAGAGGCGAGGGGCGGCGACTGGTGAGTACGCCAAAAATTTTGACTAGCGGAGGCTAGAAG
GAGAGAGATGGGTGCGAGAGCGTCAGTATTAAGCGGGGGAGAATTAGATCGCGATGGGAAAAAATTCGGT
TAAGGCCAGGGGGAAAGAAAAAATATAAATTAAAACATATAGTATGGGCAAGCAGGGAGCTAGAACGATT
CGCAGTTAATCCTGGCCTGTTAGAAACATCAGAAGGCTGTAGACAAATACTGGGACAGCTACAACCATCC
CTTCAGACAGGATCAGAAGAACTTAGATCATTATATAATACAGTAGCAACCCTCTATTGTGTGCATCAAA
GGATAGAGATAAAAGACACCAAGGAAGCTTTAGACAAGATAGAGGAAGAGCAAAACAAAAGTAAGACCAC
CGCACAGCAAGCGGCCGCTGATCTTCAGACCTGGAGGAGGAGATATGAGGGACAATTGGAGAAGTGAATT
ATATAAATATAAAGTAGTAAAAATTGAACCATTAGGAGTAGCACCCACCAAGGCAAAGAGAAGAGTGGTG
CAGAGAGAAAAAAGAGCAGTGGGAATAGGAGCTTTGTTCCTTGGGTTCTTGGGAGCAGCAGGAAGCACTA
TGGGCGCAGCGTCAATGACGCTGACGGTACAGGCCAGACAATTATTGTCTGGTATAGTGCAGCAGCAGAA
CAATTTGCTGAGGGCTATTGAGGCGCAACAGCATCTGTTGCAACTCACAGTCTGGGGCATCAAGCAGCTC
CAGGCAAGAATCCTGGCTGTGGAAAGATACCTAAAGGATCAACAGCTCCTGGGGATTTGGGGTTGCTCTG
GAAAACTCATTTGCACCACTGCTGTGCCTTGGAATGCTAGTTGGAGTAATAAATCTCTGGAACAGATTTG
GAATCACACGACCTGGATGGAGTGGGACAGAGAAATTAACAATTACACAAGCTTAATACACTCCTTAATT
GAAGAATCGCAAAACCAGCAAGAAAAGAATGAACAAGAATTATTGGAATTAGATAAATGGGCAAGTTTGT
GGAATTGGTTTAACATAACAAATTGGCTGTGGTATATAAAATTATTCATAATGATAGTAGGAGGCTTGGT
AGGTTTAAGAATAGTTTTTGCTGTACTTTCTATAGTGAATAGAGTTAGGCAGGGATATTCACCATTATCG
TTTCAGACCCACCTCCCAACCCCGAGGGGACCCATGCATTGCATCTCAATTAGTCAGCAACCAGGTGTGG
AAAGTCCCCAGGCTCCCCAGCAGGCAGAAGTATGCAAAGCATGCGTCTCAATTAGTCAGCAACCATAGTC
CCGCCCCTAACTCCGCCCATCCCGCCCCTAACTCCGCCCAGTTCCGCCCATTCTCCGCCCCATGGCTGAC
TAATTTTTTTTATTTATGCAGAGGCCGAGGCCGCCTCGGCCTCTGAGCTATTCCAGAAGTAGTGAGGAGG
CTTTTTTGGAGGCCTAGGCTTTTGCAAAAAGCTTTCTAGAGGTACCACCGGAGCTTACCATGACCGAGTA
CAAGCCCACGGTGCGCCTCGCCACCCGCGACGACGTCCCCAGGGCCGTACGCACCCTCGCCGCCGCGTTC
GCCGACTACCCCGCCACGCGCCACACCGTCGATCCGGACCGCCACATCGAGCGGGTCACCGAGCTGCAAG
AACTCTTCCTCACGCGCGTCGGGCTCGACATCGGCAAGGTGTGGGTCGCGGACGACGGCGCCGCCGTGGC
GGTCTGGACCACGCCGGAGAGCGTCGAAGCGGGGGCGGTGTTCGCCGAGATCGGCCCGCGCATGGCCGAG
TTGAGCGGTTCCCGGCTGGCCGCGCAGCAACAGATGGAAGGCCTCCTGGCGCCGCACCGGCCCAAGGAGC
CCGCGTGGTTCCTGGCCACCGTCGGCGTCTCGCCCGACCACCAGGGCAAGGGTCTGGGCAGCGCCGTCGT
GCTCCCCGGAGTGGAGGCGGCCGAGCGCGCCGGGGTGCCCGCCTTCCTGGAGACCTCCGCGCCCCGCAAC
CTCCCCTTCTACGAGCGGCTCGGCTTCACCGTCACCGCCGACGTCGAGGTGCCCGAAGGACCGCGCACCT
GGTGCATGACCCGCAAGCCCGGTGCCAGTTAACGAATTCTAGATCTTGAGACAAATGGCAGTATTCATCC
ACAATTTTAAAAGAAAAGGGGGGATTGGGGGGTACAGTGCAGGGGAAAGAATAGTAGACATAATAGCAAC
AGACATACAAACTAAAGAATTACAAAAACAAATTACAAAAATTCAAAATTTTCGGGTTTATTACAGGGAC
AGCAGAGATCCACTTTGGCGCCGGCTCGAGGCCTGCAGGTGCAAAGATGGATAAAGTTTTAAACAGAGAG
GAATCTTTGCAGCTAATGGACCTTCTAGGTCTTGAAAGGAGTGGGAATTGGCTCCGGTGCCCGTCAGTGG
GCAGAGCGCACATCGCCCACAGTCCCCGAGAAGTTGGGGGGAGGGGTCGGCAATTGAACCGGTGCCTAGA
GAAGGTGGCGCGGGGTAAACTGGGAAAGTGATGTCGTGTACTGGCTCCGCCTTTTTCCCGAGGGTGGGGG
AGAACCGTATATAAGTGCAGTAGTCGCCGTGAACGTTCTTTTTCGCAACGGGTTTGCCGCCAGAACACAG
GTAAGTGCCGTGTGTGGTTCCCGCGGGCCTGGCCTCTTTACGGGTTATGGCCCTTGCGTGCCTTGAATTA
CTTCCACCTGGCTGCAGTACGTGATTCTTGATCCCGAGCTTCGGGTTGGAAGTGGGTGGGAGAGTTCGAG
GCCTTGCGCTTAAGGAGCCCCTTCGCCTCGTGCTTGAGTTGAGGCCTGGCCTGGGCGCTGGGGCCGCCGC
GTGCGAATCTGGTGGCACCTTCGCGCCTGTCTCGCTGCTTTCGATAAGTCTCTAGCCATTTAAAATTTTT
GATGACCTGCTGCGACGCTTTTTTTCTGGCAAGATAGTCTTGTAAATGCGGGCCAAGATCTGCACACTGG
TATTTCGGTTTTTGGGGCCGCGGGCGGCGACGGGGCCCGTGCGTCCCAGCGCACATGTTCGGCGAGGCGG
GGCCTGCGAGCGCGGCCACCGAGAATCGGACGGGGGTAGTCTCAAGCTGGCCGGCCTGCTCTGGTGCCTG
GCCTCGCGCCGCCGTGTATCGCCCCGCCCTGGGCGGCAAGGCTGGCCCGGTCGGCACCAGTTGCGTGAGC
GGAAAGATGGCCGCTTCCCGGCCCTGCTGCAGGGAGCTCAAAATGGAGGACGCGGCGCTCGGGAGAGCGG
GCGGGTGAGTCACCCACACAAAGGAAAAGGGCCTTTCCGTCCTCAGCCGTCGCTTCATGTGACTCCACGG
AGTACCGGGCGCCGTCCAGGCACCTCGATTAGTTCTCGAGCTTTTGGAGTACGTCGTCTTTAGGTTGGGG
GGAGGGGTTTTATGCGATGGAGTTTCCCCACACTGAGTGGGTGGAGACTGAAGTTAGGCCAGCTTGGCAC
TTGATGTAATTCTCCTTGGAATTTGCCCTTTTTGAGTTTGGATCTTGGTTCATTCTCAAGCCTCAGACAG
TGGTTCAAAGTTTTTTTCTTCCATTTCAGGTGTCGTGAGGCTAGCACCGCCACCATGGGAGACAAGAAGA
GCCCCACCAGGCCGAAGCGGCAGCCGAAGCCGTCCTCGGATGAGGGTTACTGGGACTGTAGCGTCTGCAC
CTTCCGGAACAGCGCCGAGGCCTTCAAGTGCATGATGTGCGATGTGCGGAAGGGCACCTCCACCCGGGAC
AGCAAGGAAGGGGGGAAGCTGGTGTCCTACTCCACAGCCAGTCTTGGGGTTAGAGGAACCCTGAGAAATA
GAGTAGGTGGTGGCAGCTCAGAAGAGAAGAAACAGGCTGAATACCTGGCACCTGGAAGAAGAAGGAATAT
AGTACACAGGGGAGTTGGCCCAGGACAGAGAAGTGGGCCTAGTTTAAAAGAGGCTTAGTAATGAACTAGT
CCGTAACTTGAAAGTATTTCGATTTCTTGGCTTTATATATCTTGTGGAAAGGACGAGTCACTCAAGAGTA
GGTTGGTGGTACGCGTTAAGTCGACAATCAACCTCTGGATTACAAAATTTGTGAAAGATTGACTGGTATT
CTTAACTATGTTGCTCCTTTTACGCTATGTGGATACGCTGCTTTAATGCCTTTGTATCATGCTATTGCTT
CCCGTATGGCTTTCATTTTCTCCTCCTTGTATAAATCCTGGTTGCTGTCTCTTTATGAGGAGTTGTGGCC
CGTTGTCAGGCAACGTGGCGTGGTGTGCACTGTGTTTGCTGACGCAACCCCCACTGGTTGGGGCATTGCC
ACCACCTGTCAGCTCCTTTCCGGGACTTTCGCTTTCCCCCTCCCTATTGCCACGGCGGAACTCATCGCCG
CCTGCCTTGCCCGCTGCTGGACAGGGGCTCGGCTGTTGGGCACTGACAATTCCGTGGTGTTGTCGGGGAA
ATCATCGTCCTTTCCTTGGCTGCTCGCCTGTGTTGCCACCTGGATTCTGCGCGGGACGTCCTTCTGCTAC
GTCCCTTCGGCCCTCAATCCAGCGGACCTTCCTTCCCGCGGCCTGCTGCCGGCTCTGCGGCCTCTTCCGC
GTCTTCGCCTTCGCCCTCAGACGAGTCGGATCTCCCTTTGGGCCGCCTCCCCGCGTCGACTTTAAGACCA
ATGACTTACAAGGCAGCTGTAGATCTTAGCCACTTTTTAAAAGAAAAGGGGGGACTGGAAGGGCTAATTC
ACTCCCAACGAAGACAAGATCTGCTTTTTGCTTGTACTGGGTCTCTCTGGTTAGACCAGATCTGAGCCTG
GGAGCTCTCTGGCTAACTAGGGAACCCACTGCTTAAGCCTCAATAAAGCTTGCCTTGAGTGCTTCAAGTA
GTGTGTGCCCGTCTGTTGTGTGACTCTGGTAACTAGAGATCCCTCAGACCCTTTTAGTCAGTGTGGAAAA
TCTCTAGCAGTACGTATAGTAGTTCATGTCATCTTATTATTCAGTATTTATAACTTGCAAAGAAATGAAT
ATCAGAGAGTGAGAGGAACTTGTTTATTGCAGCTTATAATGGTTACAAATAAAGCAATAGCATCACAAAT
TTCACAAATAAAGCATTTTTTTCACTGCATTCTAGTTGTGGTTTGTCCAAACTCATCAATGTATCTTATC
ATGTCTGGCTCTAGCTATCCCGCCCCTAACTCCGCCCATCCCGCCCCTAACTCCGCCCAGTTCCGCCCAT
TCTCCGCCCCATGGCTGACTAATTTTTTTTATTTATGCAGAGGCCGAGGCCGCCTCGGCCTCTGAGCTAT
TCCAGAAGTAGTGAGGAGGCTTTTTTGGAGGCCTAGGGACGTACCCAATTCGCCCTATAGTGAGTCGTAT
TACGCGCGCTCACTGGCCGTCGTTTTACAACGTCGTGACTGGGAAAACCCTGGCGTTACCCAACTTAATC
GCCTTGCAGCACATCCCCCTTTCGCCAGCTGGCGTAATAGCGAAGAGGCCCGCACCGATCGCCCTTCCCA
ACAGTTGCGCAGCCTGAATGGCGAATGGG
[124 nt withheld, positions 6050-6173]
C
[91 nt withheld, positions 6175-6265]
A
[49 nt withheld, positions 6267-6315]
CCTTTGACGTTGGAGTCCACGTTCTTT
[37 nt withheld, positions 6343-6379]
ACCCTATCTCGGTCTATTCTTTTGATTTATAAGGGATTTTGCCGATTTCGGCCTATTGGTTAAAAAATGA
GCTGATTTAACAAAAATTTAACGCGAATTTTAACAAAATATTAACGCTTACAATTTAGGTGGCACTTTTC
GGGGAAATGTGCGCGGAACCCCTATTTGTTTATTTTTCTAAATACATTCAAATATGTATCCGCTCATGAG
ACAATAACCCTGATAAATGCTTCAATAATATTGAAAAAGGAAGAGTATGAGTATTCAACATTTCCGTGTC
GCCCTTATTCCCTTTTTTGCGGCATTTTGCCTTCCTGTTTTTGCTCACCCAGAAACGCTGGTGAAAGTAA
AAGATGCTGAAGATCAGTTGGGTGCACGAGTGGGTTACATCGAACTGGATCTCAACAGCGGTAAGATCCT
TGAGAGTTTTCGCCCCGAAGAACGTTTTCCAATGATGAGCACTTTTAAAGTTCTGCTATGTGGCGCGGTA
TTATCCCGTATTGACGCCGGGCAAGAGCAACTCGGTCGCCGCATACACTATTCTCAGAATGACTTGGTTG
AGTACTCACCAGTCACAGAAAAGCATCTTACGGATGGCATGACAGTAAGAGAATTATGCAGTGCTGCCAT
AACCATGAGTGATAACACTGCGGCCAACTTACTTCTGACAACGATCGGAGGACCGAAGGAGCTAACCGCT
TTTTTGCACAACATGGGGGATCATGTAACTCGCCTTGATCGTTGGGAACCGGAGCTGAATGAAGCCATAC
CAAACGACGAGCGTGACACCACGATGCCTGTAGCAATGGCAACAACGTTGCGCAAACTATTAACTGGCGA
ACTACTTACTCTAGCTTCCCGGCAACAATTAATAGACTGGATGGAGGCGGATAAAGTTGCAGGACCACTT
CTGCGCTCGGCCCTTCCGGCTGGCTGGTTTATTGCTGATAAATCTGGAGCCGGTGAGCGTGGGTCTCGCG
GTATCATTGCAGCACTGGGGCCAGATGGTAAGCCCTCCCGTATCGTAGTTATCTACACGACGGGGAGTCA
GGCAACTATGGATGAACGAAATAGACAGATCGCTGAGATAGGTGCCTCACTGATTAAGCATTGGTAACTG
TCAGACCAAGTTTACTCATATATACTTTAGATTGATTTAAAACTTCATTTTTAATTTAAAAGGATCTAGG
TGAAGATCCTTTTTGATAATCTCATGACCAAAATCCCTTAACGTGAGTTTTCGTTCCACTGAGCGTCAGA
CCCCGTAGAAAAGATCAAAGGATCTTCTTGAGATCCTTTTTTTCTGCGCGTAATCTGCTGCTTGCAAACA
AAAAAACCACCGCTACCAGCGGTGGTTTGTTTGCCGGATCAAGAGCTACCAACTCTTTTTCCGAAGGTAA
CTGGCTTCAGCAGAGCGCAGATACCAAATACTGTTCTTCTAGTGTAGCCGTAGTTAGGCCACCACTTCAA
GAACTCTGTAGCACCGCCTACATACCTCGCTCTGCTAATCCTGTTACCAGTGGCTGCTGCCAGTGGCGAT
AAGTCGTGTCTTACCGGGTTGGACTCAAGACGATAGTTACCGGATAAGGCGCAGCGGTCGGGCTGAACGG
GGGGTTCGTGCACACAGCCCAGCTTGGAGCGAACGACCTACACCGAACTGAGATACCTACAGCGTGAGCT
ATGAGAAAGCGCCACGCTTCCCGAAGGGAGAAAGGCGGACAGGTATCCGGTAAGCGGCAGGGTCGGAACA
GGAGAGCGCACGAGGGAGCTTCCAGGGGGAAACGCCTGGTATCTTTATAGTCCTGTCGGGTTTCGCCACC
TCTGACTTGAGCGTCGATTTTTGTGATGCTCGTCAGGGGGGCGGAGCCTATGGAAAAACGCCAGCAACGC
GGCCTTTTTACGGTTCCTGGCCTTTTGCTGGCCTTTTGCTCACATGTTCTTTCCTGCGTTATCCCCTGAT
TCTGTGGATAACCGTATTACCGCCTTTGAGTGAGCTGATACCGCTCGCCGCAGCCGAACGACCGAGCGCA
GCGAGTCAGTGAGCGAGGAAGCGGAAGAGCGCCCAATACGCAAACCGCCTCTCCCCGCGCGTTGGCCGAT
TCATTAATGCAGCTGGCACGACAGGTTTCCCGACTGGAAAGCGGGCAGTGAGCGCAACGCAATTAATGTG
AGTTAGCTCACTCATTAGGCACCCCAGGCTTTACACTTTATGCTTCCGGCTCGTATGTTGTGTGGAATTG
TGAGCGGATAACAATTTCACACAGGAAACAGCTATGACCATGATTACGCCAAGCGCGCAATTAACCCTCA
CTAAAGGGAACAAAAGCTGGAGCTGCAAGC
Features (pLannotate 1.2.2; 31 found; start..end, strand, type, name):
      5..231     +  promoter       RSV promoter: Rous sarcoma virus enhancer/promoter
    232..412     +  LTR            5' LTR (truncated): truncated 5' long terminal repeat (LTR) from HIV-1
    459..584     +  misc_feature   HIV-1 Ψ: packaging signal of human immunodeficiency virus type 1
    568..931     +  CDS            HIV-1 gag (fragment): gag protein from human immunodeficiency virus 1; gag
   1077..1310    +  misc_feature   RRE: The Rev response element (RRE) of HIV-1 allows for Rev-dependent mRNA export from the nucleus to the cytoplasm.
   1687..1713    +  CDS            Rev (fragment): human immunodeficiency virus 1 (HIV-1) Rev protein; rev; enhances nuclear export of unspliced and incompletely spliced viral mRNAs
   1720..1743    +  promoter       SV40 promoter (fragment): SV40 early promoter
   1744..1815    +  promoter       SV40 promoter (fragment): SV40 enhancer and early promoter
   1839..1974    +  rep_origin     SV40 ori: SV40 origin of replication
   2020..2616    +  CDS            PuroR (fragment): puromycin N-acetyltransferase; pac from Streptomyces; confers resistance to puromycin
   2665..2782    +  misc_feature   cPPT/CTS: central polypurine tract and central termination sequence of HIV-1
   2847..2913    +  CDS            small t antigen (fragment): SV40 (simian virus 40) small t antigen
   2920..4098    +  promoter       EF-1α promoter: strong constitutive promoter for human elongation factor EF-1α
   4115..4297    +  CDS            YAF2 (fragment): YAF2_HUMAN - Experimental evidence at protein level: Swiss-Prot protein existence level 1. Binds to MYC and inhibits MYC-mediated transactivation. Also binds to MYCN and enhances MYCN-dependent transcriptional activation. Increases calpain 2-mediated proteolysis of YY1 in vitro. Component of the E2F6.com-1 complex, a repressive complex that methylates 'Lys-9' of histone H3, suggesting that it is involved in chromatin-remodeling. From Homo sapiens (Human).
   4481..4534    +  promoter       U6 promoter (fragment): RNA polymerase III promoter for human U6 snRNA
   4576..5164    +  misc_feature   WPRE: woodchuck hepatitis virus posttranscriptional regulatory element
   5215..5234    +  misc_feature   cPPT/CTS (fragment): central polypurine tract and central termination sequence of HIV-1
   5236..5469    +  LTR            3' LTR (ΔU3): self-inactivating 3' long terminal repeat (LTR) from HIV-1
   5547..5668    +  polyA_signal   SV40 poly(A) signal: SV40 polyadenylation signal
   5708..5843    +  rep_origin     SV40 ori: SV40 origin of replication
   5864..5882    -  promoter       T7 promoter: promoter for bacteriophage T7 RNA polymerase
   5890..6045    +  CDS            lacZα (fragment): LacZα fragment of β-galactosidase; lacZ fragment
   6050..6478    +  rep_origin     f1 ori (sequence partly withheld): f1 bacteriophage origin of replication; arrow indicates direction of (+) strand synthesis
   6531..6635    +  promoter       AmpR promoter: bla
   6636..7496    +  CDS            AmpR: β-lactamase; bla; confers resistance to ampicillin, carbenicillin, and related antibiotics
   7667..8255    +  rep_origin     ori: high-copy-number ColE1/pMB1/pBR322/pUC origin of replication
   8438..8530    +  CDS            lacI (fragment): lac repressor; lacI; The lac repressor binds to the lac operator to inhibit transcription in E. coli. This inhibition can be relieved by adding lactose or isopropyl-β-D-thiogalactopyranoside (IPTG).
   8543..8564    +  protein_bind   CAP binding site: CAP binding activates transcription in the presence of cAMP. E. coli catabolite activator protein
   8579..8609    +  promoter       lac promoter: promoter for the E. coli lac operon
   8617..8633    +  protein_bind   lac operator: The lac repressor binds to the lac operator to inhibit transcription in E. coli. This inhibition can be relieved by adding lactose or isopropyl-β-D-thiogalactopyranoside (IPTG). lac repressor encoded by lacI
   8678..8696    +  promoter       T3 promoter: promoter for bacteriophage T3 RNA polymerase
