[The description below was written by a language model from this plasmid's Addgene catalogue record and pLannotate feature annotations shown in this document.]
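Description:
TFORF1558 is a third-generation-style, self-inactivating lentiviral expression plasmid built on the pLX_TRC317 backbone and carrying a human YAF2 open reading frame. It belongs to a barcoded transcription factor ORF collection intended for pooled overexpression screens. In bacteria it is maintained through a high-copy ColE1/pUC-type origin and selected with ampicillin via the bla gene. An f1 origin and remnants of a lac/lacZα cloning region, flanked by T7 and T3 promoters, are also present in the backbone. The depositor notes a risk of recombination, which is common for LTR-containing plasmids.

The viral genome is transcribed from an RSV promoter fused to a truncated HIV-1 5' LTR. It includes the Ψ packaging signal with a partial gag sequence, the RRE for Rev-dependent nuclear export, a cPPT/CTS element, a WPRE to enhance transcript stability and expression, and a ΔU3 3' LTR followed by an SV40 polyadenylation signal. Within this unit, an SV40 early promoter drives puromycin N-acetyltransferase so that transduced mammalian cells can be selected. A separate EF-1α promoter drives the YAF2 insert, recorded as 455 bp and corresponding to a specific transcript isoform. The automated annotation matches only part of this region to the reference YAF2 protein, which may reflect the isoform used. The 24-bp barcode described in the catalogue entry is not annotated as its own feature; it may lie in the unannotated stretch between the ORF and the WPRE, where a short U6-like fragment is detected. The barcode allows the transcription factor to be identified by sequencing in pooled screens, such as directed differentiation studies.
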