Addgene plasmid #141839: TFORF1558
Purpose: Lentiviral vector for overexpressing transcription factor ORFs with unique 24-bp barcodes. Barcodes facilitate identification of transcription factors in pooled screens.
Depositing lab: Feng Zhang. Depositing organization: Broad Institute. Publication: A transcription factor atlas of directed differentiation. Joung J, Ma S, Tay T, Geiger-Schuller KR, Kirchgatterer PC, Verdine VK, Guo B, Arias-Garcia MA, Allen WE, Singh A, Kuksenko O, Abudayyeh OO, Gootenberg JS, Fu Z, Macrae RK, Buenrostro JD, Regev A, Zhang F. Cell. 2023 Jan 5;186(1):209-229.e26. doi: 10.1016/j.cell.2022.11.026. PubMed 36608654.
Backbone
  Vector backbone: pLX_TRC317
  Backbone manufacturer: Broad Institute Genetic Perturbation Platform
  Backbone size w/o insert (bp): 8264
  Vector type: Mammalian Expression, Lentiviral
  Selectable markers: Puromycin
Growth in bacteria
  Bacterial resistance: Ampicillin, 100 μg/mL
  Growth temperature: 37°C
  Growth strain: NEB Stable
  Copy number: High Copy
Gene/Insert
  Gene/Insert name: YAF2
  Species: H. sapiens (human)
  Insert size (bp): 455
  Entrez Gene: YAF2
  Promoter: EF1a
  Cloning method: Unknown
  Sequencing primers: 5′ GGGTGGAGACTGAAGTTAGGCCAG; 3′ CACATAGCGTAAAAGGAGCAACATAG
Terms and licenses: Academic/Nonprofit Terms; Industry Terms: Not Available to Industry
Depositor comments: NM_001190980,ENST00000555248 . The transcription factor ORF portion of this plasmid was synthesized by Genewiz. Please test multiple small colonies in case of plasmid recombination. To make this collection available in a timely manner, a portion of this collection was not fully sequenced by Addgene. If an Addgene verified full plasmid sequence is not available, please contact us prior to placing an order to request the full sequence.
How to cite: TFORF1558 was a gift from Feng Zhang (Addgene plasmid # 141839 ; http://n2t.net/addgene:141839 ; RRID:Addgene_141839)
