>Addgene plasmid #141839 | TFORF1558 | depositor partial sequence | sequence record 277654 | Insert
ACCGCCACCATGGGAGACAAGAAGAGCCCCACCAGGCCGAAGCGGCAGCCGAAGCCGTCCTCGGATGAGG
GTTACTGGGACTGTAGCGTCTGCACCTTCCGGAACAGCGCCGAGGCCTTCAAGTGCATGATGTGCGATGT
GCGGAAGGGCACCTCCACCCGGGACAGCAAGGAAGGGGGGAAGCTGGTGTCCTACTCCACAGCCAGTCTT
GGGGTTAGAGGAACCCTGAGAAATAGAGTAGGTGGTGGCAGCTCAGAAGAGAAGAAACAGGCTGAATACC
TGGCACCTGGAAGAAGAAGGAATATAGTACACAGGGGAGTTGGCCCAGGACAGAGAAGTGGGCCTAGTTT
AAAAGAGGCTTAGTAATGAACTAGTCCGTAACTTGAAAGTATTTCGATTTCTTGGCTTTATATATCTTGT
GGAAAGGACGAGTCACTCAAGAGTAGGTTGGTGGT
