>Addgene plasmid #141839 | TFORF1558 | depositor partial sequence | sequence record 277655 | Barcode
GTCACTCAAGAGTAGGTTGGTGGT
